Addgene plasmid #11084: pCS2 you
Depositing lab: William Talbot. Depositing organization: Stanford University. Publication: The you gene encodes an EGF-CUB protein essential for Hedgehog signaling in zebrafish. Woods IG, Talbot WS. PLoS Biol. 2005 Mar . 3(3):e66. 10.1371/journal.pbio.0030066 PubMed 15660164.
Backbone
  Vector backbone: modified pCS2+
  Backbone size w/o insert (bp): 4100
  Vector type: zebrafish
Growth in bacteria
  Bacterial resistance: Ampicillin, 100 μg/mL
  Growth temperature: 37°C
  Growth strain: DH5alpha
  Copy number: High Copy
Gene/Insert
  Gene/Insert name: you (alt name: scube2)
  Species: D. rerio (zebrafish)
  Insert size (bp): 3400
  GenBank ID: AY741664
  Entrez Gene: scube2 (a.k.a. wu:fc27f08, yo, you)
  Cloning method: Restriction Enzyme; 5′ cloning site XbaI (not destroyed); 3′ cloning site XhoI (not destroyed)
  Sequencing primers: 5′ SP6
Terms and licenses: Academic/Nonprofit Terms; Industry Terms: Not Available to Industry
Depositor comments: A modified version of pCS2+ was generated by cloning a 41bp fragment into its EcoRI and XbaI sites, abolishing the original sites and introducing XbaI, SacI, ApaI, PstI, and XhoI sequences in a 5' to 3' orientation with respect to the SP6 promoter.
How to cite: pCS2 you was a gift from William Talbot (Addgene plasmid # 11084 ; http://n2t.net/addgene:11084 ; RRID:Addgene_11084)
