[The description below was written by a language model from this plasmid's Addgene catalogue record.]
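Description:
pCS2 you is a zebrafish expression plasmid built on a modified pCS2+ backbone of about 4.1 kb. It carries the Danio rerio you gene, also known as scube2, as an insert of roughly 3.4 kb. It is maintained as a high-copy plasmid in E. coli under ampicillin selection. According to the depositor, the backbone was altered by placing a 41 bp linker between the original EcoRI and XbaI sites. This destroyed both sites and introduced a new polylinker reading XbaI, SacI, ApaI, PstI and XhoI in the 5' to 3' direction relative to the SP6 promoter. The you coding sequence was cloned between the new XbaI and XhoI sites, both of which remain intact, so the insert lies in the sense orientation downstream of SP6. An SP6 primer is listed for sequencing from the 5' end.

No feature table accompanies the record, so other elements of the vector are not itemised. The pCS2+ family generally combines a strong CMV-derived promoter and an SV40 polyadenylation signal with an SP6 promoter, which allows either direct expression in vertebrate cells and embryos or in vitro transcription of sense mRNA. The record does not state which of these uses was intended. However, SP6-oriented pCS2+ constructs of this kind are typically used to synthesise mRNA for microinjection into zebrafish embryos, for overexpression or mutant rescue experiments. The associated publication identifies you as encoding an EGF-CUB domain protein essential for Hedgehog signalling in zebrafish, so the plasmid serves as a source of the wild-type gene for functional studies of that pathway.
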