>Addgene plasmid #11084 | pCS2 you | depositor partial sequence | sequence record 6896 | Author sequence
GGCACGAGAAGCGCGAAGCCACTGACAAAGTGCGGATGAAAATGAGTGGGACACTCGTGTTAGAGTAAAC
GCGTGTTGTTGAGTTCGACTCTAAACTCTGAACTGATCACCATGGGAGCTGTTTGGACTGTACGGCTCCT
CTGTTTGTTTTTGCTCTTGTTAAACACTCGCCAAAGCGCCGCACTTCCTCACAACACTGATCAATGTGCA
GAGGGAAGTGATGCCTGTCACATTGATGCTATTTGTCAAAATACCCCAACTTCATACAAGTGCACTTGCA
AAACAGGCTTTAAAGGGGACGGAAAACACTGTGAAGACATTGATGAATGTGATGTGGAATACAATGGTGG
CTGTGTACACGAATGTAACAACATACCTGGCAATTACCGCTGTACTTGCCTTGATGGGTTTCATTTGGCA
CATGATGGGCACAACTGTCTCGATGTGGACGAATGTGTCTTCAACAATGGCGGCTGTCAGCATGTATGTG
TCAACACCATGGGAAGCTATGAGTGTCGCTGCAAGCAAGGCTTTTTCCTGAGTGACAATCAGCACACATG
CATCCATCGCTCCGTGGAAGGCCTGAGCTGCATGAATAAAGAGCATGGCTGTGGTCATATCTGTAAGGAG
AGTCCAAAAGGTGGCGTGGCCTGTGAGTGCCGGCCGGGCTTCGAACTGGCCAAGAACCAGCGGGGCTGCA
TCTTGACCTGCAACCATGGTAATGGGGGCTGCCAGCATATCTGTGAGGATACAGAGCAGGGGCCAATCTG
CAGATGCCACGTCAGGTACATGCTGCACGCAGATGGCAGAACCTGTGTAGAAAGGGATGAAATGGCCCCC
ACAGCCCCAGATCACAATGCCACGTCTTTAGCAGAGGTAGACAAACGAGTCAAGCGGCGACTGCTTATGG
AGACGTGTGCGGTGAATAACGGAGGCTGTGACAGCACTTGTAAGGACACATCCACTGGTGTTCGCTGCAG
CTGCCCGGTGGGATTTACTCTGCAGCCTGATGGCAAATCCTGCAAAGACATAGATGAGTGTGAGCTCCAC
AATGGCGGCTGTGACCACTACTGCAGGAACACCATTGGCAGCTTCGAATGTAGCTGTCGGAAAGGCTTCA
AGCTGCTGACGGACGAGCGTTCATGCCAGGATATTGATGAGTGCTTTTTTGAGAGGACGTGTGACCACAC
TTGCGTAAACTCACCTGGCAGCTTCCAGTGTGTTTGCAACAAGGGCTACACTCTCTACGGACTTGCTCAT
TGTGGAGACATAAACGAATGCAGCTTCAACAATGGAGGATGTGAGCACACCTGCGAGAACACCATGGGAA
GCTTTGGGTGCCACTGTCGGGCTGGTTATAAGCTGCACTGGAACAAGAAAGACTGTATCGAGGCAGAGGA
CTCTCCACTAGTGCCACCTCCTGCCAGGCCCACTCTCAACTGCAATAAGCAGGGAGGAGGCGAGCTCTGC
TACCTAACCTGCCAGTCACAGGTCCACATCAGCAGCGGAGCTGAGGATTCATACACAGTGACCTGTGGCA
TGCCGCTGCCGTGCCACACAGGAGGACAGTGGAATGGATCATATTGCCCAGGTTCGGGAATCAAAACCAT
TGCCACATTTAAATCTGGACAGGGGAAGTGCAATCTGAAGCGGAGTCATGAAAATCTTGCACATAGCTTC
AAAACTGCCCTGTCAGATAAAAGAGCCACCGAGAATGTCCAGTTCAGCTTTGTTAGCCTGCACTGTGCCT
CTTCAAGCAGACAGCAACGTAGCCGGCACGGGCGGAAGGCTGGCGAGGAGGAAGGCTCCTTCATTACTGC
CCAGTTTGAGCTGGATGTGAACCTGGAGGAGGTAACAGCAGAGGGCTGTGACCTGACTTGTGTTCGGCGG
CGCTCTGAGAAGCGGCTTAGGAAGACCATCCGTACTCTTCGCAAGTCCATTAACCGAGAGCAGTTTCATC
TGCACTTTGCTGGATCAGAGTATGAACTGGCTAAGAAACTCGTCCGACCCGCTGACACACCAGATCATTG
CGGCACTGGACAAATTCTGCTGGATAAAAAATGTGTCAAATGCAGCGTTGGCACATACTACGATGGAGAG
CAGGGGAGGTGCTTTCTTTGCCCCCCTGGGACGTACCAAGATGAAGAGGGGCAGGTGTCGTGTGACGTGT
GCCCAGGACCCGAGGGCAGGGGAATCCCGGAAACCGCAGGAGCACGCAACATCTCAGAGTGTGCAGGTCA
GTGTCGTCCCGGTCAGTTCTCCCATGATGGTTTTGTGCCCTGTCTGCCCTGCCCACAAGGCACCTACCAG
CCTGAGGTCGGCCGCACATCCTGTTTCACATGCGGAGGAAGCCTCACAACCAAATATGATGGTTCGGTGT
CGTTCCAGAACTGTGAGACTAAAGTTCAGTGCTCCCCTGGGCATTACTACAATACCAGCACCCATCGTTG
TATCCGTTGCCCAGTTGGAACTTATCAGATGGAGTTTGGCCAAAACTACTGCATTGCCTGTCCTGGAAAC
ACTACCACTGATTTTGATGGATCCACAAACATAATGCAGTGCAAAAACAGACACTGTGGAGGAGAGCTGG
GAGAATTCACTGGCTACATCGAATCCCCTAACTACCCTGGCAACTACCCTGCCAACATCGAGTGCACCTG
GACCATCACCCCCCCACCCAAACGCAGGATCCTAGTGGTGGTGCCTGAGATCTACTTGCCCATTGAGGAC
GAGTGCGGGGACTATTTAGTGATGCGGAAGAGCTCTCTGCCCAATTCAGTGACGACTTACGAGACGTGCC
AGACGTACGAGCGGCCCATCGCCTTCACCTCCCGCTCCAAGAAACTCTGGATCCAGTTCCGCTCCAATGA
AGGAAACAGTGGAAAAGGCTTTCAAGTGCCTTACGTGACGTATGACGAGGACTACCAGGAGCTCATTGAG
GACATAGTTAGGGATGGAAGATTATACGCCTCTGAGAATCATCAGGAAATTCTTAAGGACAAAAAGCTAA
TGAGGGCCCTGTTTGATGTTCTGGCTCACCCACAGAATTTCTTCAACTACACGGCACAAGAGTCCAGAGA
AATGTTTCCCAAATCTTTTATCAGATTCCTCCGCTCCAAAGTTCTAAGATTCCTGCGCCCCTGAATTTTG
TCAAATAATCTTTTATGGAATGGGTATTTGGCTCTCCAGCTAAATTTTAAATGACTGGAACAGATATTGT
TGAGCGTTCTTGTCTGCATACTCGCAGATTCAAGACAACTTCTGGGACCTGACGAGATGAGAAACTGTCC
TGAATTTATGTCATTGGAACTTTTTCTTCTGGAGAAAATGAACTGTTTTTTTTTTACAGTGAATGATTGC
TGACCTTCTAAAAAGAACAGCCACCTTTAAAAAAAAAAAAAAAAAAAAAAAAAAAAAAAAAA
