>Addgene plasmid #11084 | pCS2 you | addgene partial sequence | sequence record 18033 | SP6 5'-ATTTAGGTGACACTATAG-3'
TCGATTCCGATTATCTAGAACTAGTGGATCCCCCGGGCTGCAGGAATTCGGCACGAGAAGCGCGAAGCCA
CTGACAAAGTGCGGATGAAAATGAGTGGGACACTCGTGTTAGAGTAAACGCGTGTTGTTGAGTTCGACTC
TAAACTCTGAACTGATCACCATGGGAGCTGTTTGGACTGTACGGCTCCTCTGTTTGTTTTTGCTCTTGTT
AAACACTCGCCAAAGCGCCGCACTTCCTCACAACACTGATCAATGTGCAGAGGGAAGTGATGCCTGTCAC
ATTGATGCTATTTGTCAAAATACCCCAACTTCATACAAGTGCACTTGCAAAACAGGCTTTAAAGGGGACG
GAAAACACTGTGAAGACATTGATGAATGTGATGTGGAATACAATGGTGGCTGTGTACACGAATGTAACAA
CATACCTGGCAATTACCGCTGTACTTGCCTTGATGGGTTTCATTTGGCACATGATGGGCACAACTGTCTC
GATGTGGACGAATGTGTCTTCAACAATGGCGGCTGTCAGCATGTATGTGTCAACACCATGGGAAGCTATG
AGTGTCGCTGCAAGCAAGGCTTTTTCCTGAGTGACAATCAGCACACATGCATCCATCGCTCCGTGGAAGG
CCTGAGCTGCATGAATAAAGAGCATGGCTGTGGTCATATCT
